Addgene plasmid #177878: mTln1-F2F3-P229S-pET151
Purpose: Expresses mouse Talin 1 F2F3-P229S domains in bacterial cells
Depositing lab: Ben Goult. Depositing organization: London and South East University Group (LASE). Publication: Talin variant P229S compromises integrin activation and associates with multifaceted clinical symptoms. Azizi L, Varela L, Turkki P, Mykuliak VV, Korpela S, Ihalainen TO, Church J, Hytonen VP, Goult BT. Hum Mol Genet. 2022 Jul 21. pii: 6647920. doi: 10.1093/hmg/ddac163. PubMed 35861643.
Backbone
  Vector backbone: pET151
  Backbone size w/o insert (bp): 5742
  Total vector size (bp): 6390
  Vector type: Bacterial Expression
Growth in bacteria
  Bacterial resistance: Ampicillin, 100 μg/mL
  Growth temperature: 37°C
  Growth strain: DH5alpha
  Copy number: High Copy
Gene/Insert
  Gene/Insert name: mouse Talin 1 F2F3 P229S mutant (alt name: mTln1-F2F3-P229S)
  Species: M. musculus (mouse)
  Insert size (bp): 648
  Mutation: changed Proline 229 to Serine (P229S)
  GenBank ID: NC_000070.7
  Entrez Gene: Tln1 (a.k.a. Tln)
  Promoter: T7
  Tag / fusion protein: His-tag, TEV cleavage site (N terminal on backbone)
  Cloning method: TOPO Cloning
  Sequencing primers: 5′ TAATACGACTCACTATAGGG; 3′ GCTAGTTATTGCTCAGCGG
Terms and licenses: Academic/Nonprofit Terms; Industry Terms: Not Available to Industry
How to cite: mTln1-F2F3-P229S-pET151 was a gift from Ben Goult (Addgene plasmid # 177878 ; http://n2t.net/addgene:177878 ; RRID:Addgene_177878)
