[The description below was written by a language model from this plasmid's Addgene catalogue record and pLannotate feature annotations shown in this document.]
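Description:
mTln1-F2F3-P229S-pET151 is a bacterial expression plasmid of 6,390 bp, built on the pET151 backbone by TOPO cloning, that produces the F2F3 subdomains of mouse talin 1 (Tln1) carrying a proline-to-serine substitution at residue 229. It is propagated in E. coli through a ColE1/pMB1-type origin and selected with ampicillin via the β-lactamase gene and its own promoter. The catalogue lists it as high copy, although the feature table also shows the pBR322-derived rop gene and bom region, which usually moderate copy number. Several tetracycline-resistance fragments and a partial tet promoter appear to be non-functional remnants of the pBR322 lineage.

The 648 bp insert sits downstream of a T7 promoter, a lac operator and the T7 gene 10 ribosome binding site, and is followed by a T7 terminator. A lacI gene on the plasmid supplies repressor, so transcription depends on a host providing T7 RNA polymerase and is induced with IPTG. According to the catalogue, the backbone contributes an N-terminal His-tag and a TEV protease cleavage site, allowing affinity purification and tag removal. The automated annotation does not label these two elements, but it does detect a V5 epitope in the same leader region. The annotation matches the insert to chicken talin, which reflects sequence homology; the record gives the species as mouse. A short fragment annotated as a T7 gene 10B-derived solubility tag lies after the insert and is probably backbone sequence rather than part of the expressed protein.

The construct is intended for recombinant production of the P229S talin head fragment. The associated publication links this variant to compromised integrin activation and to clinical symptoms.
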