Features (pLannotate 1.2.2; 20 found; start..end, strand, type, name):
    209..227     +  promoter       T7 promoter: promoter for bacteriophage T7 RNA polymerase
    228..252     +  protein_bind   lac operator: The lac repressor binds to the lac operator to inhibit transcription in E. coli. This inhibition can be relieved by adding lactose or isopropyl-β-D-thiogalactopyranoside (IPTG). lac repressor encoded by lacI
    267..289     +  RBS            RBS: efficient ribosome binding site from bacteriophage T7 gene 10 (Olins and Rangwala, 1989)
    318..359     +  CDS            V5 tag: epitope tag from simian virus 5
    345..1025    +  CDS            TLN1 (fragment): TLN1_CHICK - Also known as TLN. Experimental evidence at protein level: Swiss-Prot protein existence level 1. Probably involved in connections of major cytoskeletal structures to the plasma membrane. Talin is a high molecular weight cytoskeletal protein concentrated at regions of cell-substratum contact and, in lymphocytes, at cell-cell contacts. From Gallus gallus (Chicken).
   1048..1097    +  CDS            SET1 (fragment): solubility-enhancement tag derived from T7 phage gene 10B
   1105..1152    +  terminator     T7 terminator: transcription terminator for bacteriophage T7 RNA polymerase
   1175..1279    -  CDS            TcR (fragment): tetracycline efflux protein; tet; confers resistance to tetracycline
   1336..1359    -  promoter       tet promoter (fragment): E. coli promoter for tetracycline efflux protein gene
   1476..1580    +  promoter       AmpR promoter: bla
   1581..2441    +  CDS            AmpR: β-lactamase; bla; confers resistance to ampicillin, carbenicillin, and related antibiotics
   2612..3200    +  rep_origin     ori: high-copy-number ColE1/pMB1/pBR322/pUC origin of replication
   3386..3525    -  misc_feature   bom: basis of mobility region from pBR322
   3627..3818    -  CDS            rop: Rop protein, which maintains plasmids at low copy number; rop
   3835..4215    +  CDS            YPB1_ECOLX: Protein predicted: Swiss-Prot protein existence level 4. From Escherichia coli.
   4457..5081    -  CDS            TcR (fragment): tetracycline efflux protein; tet; confers resistance to tetracycline
   5096..5117    -  protein_bind   CAP binding site: CAP binding activates transcription in the presence of cAMP. E. coli catabolite activator protein
   5130..6212    -  CDS            lacI: lac repressor; lacI; The lac repressor binds to the lac operator to inhibit transcription in E. coli. This inhibition can be relieved by adding lactose or isopropyl-β-D-thiogalactopyranoside (IPTG).
   6213..6290    -  promoter       lacI promoter: lacI
   6298..187     -  CDS            TcR (fragment) (across the origin): tetracycline efflux protein; tet; confers resistance to tetracycline
>Addgene plasmid #177878 | mTln1-F2F3-P229S-pET151 | addgene full sequence | sequence record 362821 | Addgene NGS Result
CAAGGAGATGGCGCCCAACAGTCCCCCGGCCACGGGGCCTGCCACCATACCCACGCCGAAACAAGCGCTC
ATGAGCCCGAAGTGGCGAGCCCGATCTTCCCCATCGGTGATGTCGGCGATATAGGCGCCAGCAACCGCAC
CTGTGGCGCCGGTGATGCCGGCCACGATGCGTCCGGCGTAGAGGATCGAGATCTCGATCCCGCGAAATTA
ATACGACTCACTATAGGGGAATTGTGAGCGGATAACAATTCCCCTCTAGAAATAATTTTGTTTAACTTTA
AGAAGGAGATATACATATGCATCATCACCATCACCATGGTAAGCCTATCCCTAACCCTCTCCTCGGTCTC
GATTCTACGGAAAACCTGTATTTTCAGGGAATTGATCCCTTCACCAAGTTCTTCTATAGCGATCAGAATG
TGGATAGCCGTGATCCGGTGCAGCTGAATCTGCTGTATGTTCAGGCACGTGATGATATTCTGAATGGTAG
CCATAGCGTGAGCTTTGATAAAGCATGTGAATTTGCAGGTTTTCAGTGCCAGATTCAGTTTGGTCCGCAT
AATGAACAGAAACACAAAGCCGGTTTTCTGGATCTGAAAGATTTTCTGCCGAAAGAATACGTGAAACAGA
AAGGTGAACGCAAAATTTTCCAGGCGCATAAAAACTGTGGTCAGATGAGCGAAATTGAAGCCAAAGTTCG
TTATGTTAAACTGGCACGTAGCCTGAAAACATATGGTGTTAGCTTTTTTCTGGTGAAAGAAAAAATGAAA
GGCAAAAACAAACTGGTTCCGCGTCTGCTGGGTATTACCAAAGAATGTGTTATGCGTGTGGACGAGAAAA
CCAAAGAAGTTATTCAAGAATGGTCCCTGACCAACATTAAACGTTGGGCAGCAAGCCCGAAAAGCTTTAC
CCTGGATTTTGGTGATTATCAGGATGGCTATTATTCAGTTCAGACCACCGAAGGTGAGCAGATTGCACAG
CTGATTGCAGGTTATATTGACATCATCCTGAAAAAAAAGAAAAGCTAAAAGGGCGAGCTCAGATCCGGCT
GCTAACAAAGCCCGAAAGGAAGCTGAGTTGGCTGCTGCCACCGCTGAGCAATAACTAGCATAACCCCTTG
GGGCCTCTAAACGGGTCTTGAGGGGTTTTTTGCTGAAAGGAGGAACTATATCCGGATATCCCGCAAGAGG
CCCGGCAGTACCGGCATAACCAAGCCTATGCCTACAGCATCCAGGGTGACGGTGCCGAGGATGACGATGA
GCGCATTGTTAGATTTCATACACGGTGCCTGACTGCGTTAGCAATTTAACTGTGATAAACTACCGCATTA
AAGCTAGCTTATCGATGATAAGCTGTCAAACATGAGAATTAATTCTTGAAGACGAAAGGGCCTCGTGATA
CGCCTATTTTTATAGGTTAATGTCATGATAATAATGGTTTCTTAGACGTCAGGTGGCACTTTTCGGGGAA
ATGTGCGCGGAACCCCTATTTGTTTATTTTTCTAAATACATTCAAATATGTATCCGCTCATGAGACAATA
ACCCTGATAAATGCTTCAATAATATTGAAAAAGGAAGAGTATGAGTATTCAACATTTCCGTGTCGCCCTT
ATTCCCTTTTTTGCGGCATTTTGCCTTCCTGTTTTTGCTCACCCAGAAACGCTGGTGAAAGTAAAAGATG
CTGAAGATCAGTTGGGTGCACGAGTGGGTTACATCGAACTGGATCTCAACAGCGGTAAGATCCTTGAGAG
TTTTCGCCCCGAAGAACGTTTTCCAATGATGAGCACTTTTAAAGTTCTGCTATGTGGCGCGGTATTATCC
CGTGTTGACGCCGGGCAAGAGCAACTCGGTCGCCGCATACACTATTCTCAGAATGACTTGGTTGAGTACT
CACCAGTCACAGAAAAGCATCTTACGGATGGCATGACAGTAAGAGAATTATGCAGTGCTGCCATAACCAT
GAGTGATAACACTGCGGCCAACTTACTTCTGACAACGATCGGAGGACCGAAGGAGCTAACCGCTTTTTTG
CACAACATGGGGGATCATGTAACTCGCCTTGATCGTTGGGAACCGGAGCTGAATGAAGCCATACCAAACG
ACGAGCGTGACACCACGATGCCTGCAGCAATGGCAACAACGTTGCGCAAACTATTAACTGGCGAACTACT
TACTCTAGCTTCCCGGCAACAATTAATAGACTGGATGGAGGCGGATAAAGTTGCAGGACCACTTCTGCGC
TCGGCCCTTCCGGCTGGCTGGTTTATTGCTGATAAATCTGGAGCCGGTGAGCGTGGGTCTCGCGGTATCA
TTGCAGCACTGGGGCCAGATGGTAAGCCCTCCCGTATCGTAGTTATCTACACGACGGGGAGTCAGGCAAC
TATGGATGAACGAAATAGACAGATCGCTGAGATAGGTGCCTCACTGATTAAGCATTGGTAACTGTCAGAC
CAAGTTTACTCATATATACTTTAGATTGATTTAAAACTTCATTTTTAATTTAAAAGGATCTAGGTGAAGA
TCCTTTTTGATAATCTCATGACCAAAATCCCTTAACGTGAGTTTTCGTTCCACTGAGCGTCAGACCCCGT
AGAAAAGATCAAAGGATCTTCTTGAGATCCTTTTTTTCTGCGCGTAATCTGCTGCTTGCAAACAAAAAAA
CCACCGCTACCAGCGGTGGTTTGTTTGCCGGATCAAGAGCTACCAACTCTTTTTCCGAAGGTAACTGGCT
TCAGCAGAGCGCAGATACCAAATACTGTCCTTCTAGTGTAGCCGTAGTTAGGCCACCACTTCAAGAACTC
TGTAGCACCGCCTACATACCTCGCTCTGCTAATCCTGTTACCAGTGGCTGCTGCCAGTGGCGATAAGTCG
TGTCTTACCGGGTTGGACTCAAGACGATAGTTACCGGATAAGGCGCAGCGGTCGGGCTGAACGGGGGGTT
CGTGCACACAGCCCAGCTTGGAGCGAACGACCTACACCGAACTGAGATACCTACAGCGTGAGCTATGAGA
AAGCGCCACGCTTCCCGAAGGGAGAAAGGCGGACAGGTATCCGGTAAGCGGCAGGGTCGGAACAGGAGAG
CGCACGAGGGAGCTTCCAGGGGGAAACGCCTGGTATCTTTATAGTCCTGTCGGGTTTCGCCACCTCTGAC
TTGAGCGTCGATTTTTGTGATGCTCGTCAGGGGGGCGGAGCCTATGGAAAAACGCCAGCAACGCGGCCTT
TTTACGGTTCCTGGCCTTTTGCTGGCCTTTTGCTCACATGTTCTTTCCTGCGTTATCCCCTGATTCTGTG
GATAACCGTATTACCGCCTTTGAGTGAGCTGATACCGCTCGCCGCAGCCGAACGACCGAGCGCAGCGAGT
CAGTGAGCGAGGAAGCGGAAGAGCGCCTGATGCGGTATTTTCTCCTTACGCATCTGTGCGGTATTTCACA
CCGCAATGGTGCACTCTCAGTACAATCTGCTCTGATGCCGCATAGTTAAGCCAGTATACACTCCGCTATC
GCTACGTGACTGGGTCATGGCTGCGCCCCGACACCCGCCAACACCCGCTGACGCGCCCTGACGGGCTTGT
CTGCTCCCGGCATCCGCTTACAGACAAGCTGTGACCGTCTCCGGGAGCTGCATGTGTCAGAGGTTTTCAC
CGTCATCACCGAAACGCGCGAGGCAGCTGCGGTAAAGCTCATCAGCGTGGTCGTGAAGCGATTCACAGAT
GTCTGCCTGTTCATCCGCGTCCAGCTCGTTGAGTTTCTCCAGAAGCGTTAATGTCTGGCTTCTGATAAAG
CGGGCCATGTTAAGGGCGGTTTTTTCCTGTTTGGTCACTGATGCCTCCGTGTAAGGGGGATTTCTGTTCA
TGGGGGTAATGATACCGATGAAACGAGAGAGGATGCTCACGATACGGGTTACTGATGATGAACATGCCCG
GTTACTGGAACGTTGTGAGGGTAAACAACTGGCGGTATGGATGCGGCGGGACCAGAGAAAAATCACTCAG
GGTCAATGCCAGCGCTTCGTTAATACAGATGTAGGTGTTCCACAGGGTAGCCAGCAGCATCCTGCGATGC
AGATCCGGAACATAATGGTGCAGGGCGCTGACTTCCGCGTTTCCAGACTTTACGAAACACGGAAACCGAA
GACCATTCATGTTGTTGCTCAGGTCGCAGACGTTTTGCAGCAGCAGTCGCTTCACGTTCGCTCGCGTATC
GGTGATTCATTCTGCTAACCAGTAAGGCAACCCCGCCAGCCTAGCCGGGTCCTCAACGACAGGAGCACGA
TCATGCGCACCCGTGGCCAGGACCCAACGCTGCCCGAGATGCGCCGCGTGCGGCTGCTGGAGATGGCGGA
CGCGATGGATATGTTCTGCCAAGGGTTGGTTTGCGCATTCACAGTTCTCCGCAAGAATTGATTGGCTCCA
ATTCTTGGAGTGGTGAATCCGTTAGCGAGGTGCCGCCGGCTTCCATTCAGGTCGAGGTGGCCCGGCTCCA
TGCACCGCGACGCAACGCGGGGAGGCAGACAAGGTATAGGGCGGCGCCTACAATCCATGCCAACCCGTTC
CATGTGCTCGCCGAGGCGGCATAAATCGCCGTGACGATCAGCGGTCCAATGATCGAAGTTAGGCTGGTAA
GAGCCGCGAGCGATCCTTGAAGCTGTCCCTGATGGTCGTCATCTACCTGCCTGGACAGCATGGCCTGCAA
CGCGGGCATCCCGATGCCGCCGGAAGCGAGAAGAATCATAATGGGGAAGGCCATCCAGCCTCGCGTCGCG
AACGCCAGCAAGACGTAGCCCAGCGCGTCGGCCGCCATGCCGGCGATAATGGCCTGCTTCTCGCCGAAAC
GTTTGGTGGCGGGACCAGTGACGAAGGCTTGAGCGAGGGCGTGCAAGATTCCGAATACCGCAAGCGACAG
GCCGATCATCGTCGCGCTCCAGCGAAAGCGGTCCTCGCCGAAAATGACCCAGAGCGCTGCCGGCACCTGT
CCTACGAGTTGCATGATAAAGAAGACAGTCATAAGTGCGGCGACGATAGTCATGCCCCGCGCCCACCGGA
AGGAGCTGACTGGGTTGAAGGCTCTCAAGGGCATCGGTCGAGATCCCGGTGCCTAATGAGTGAGCTAACT
TACATTAATTGCGTTGCGCTCACTGCCCGCTTTCCAGTCGGGAAACCTGTCGTGCCAGCTGCATTAATGA
ATCGGCCAACGCGCGGGGAGAGGCGGTTTGCGTATTGGGCGCCAGGGTGGTTTTTCTTTTCACCAGTGAG
ACGGGCAACAGCTGATTGCCCTTCACCGCCTGGCCCTGAGAGAGTTGCAGCAAGCGGTCCACGCTGGTTT
GCCCCAGCAGGCGAAAATCCTGTTTGATGGTGGTTAACGGCGGGATATAACATGAGCTGTCTTCGGTATC
GTCGTATCCCACTACCGAGATATCCGCACCAACGCGCAGCCCGGACTCGGTAATGGCGCGCATTGCGCCC
AGCGCCATCTGATCGTTGGCAACCAGCATCGCAGTGGGAACGATGCCCTCATTCAGCATTTGCATGGTTT
GTTGAAAACCGGACATGGCACTCCAGTCGCCTTCCCGTTCCGCTATCGGCTGAATTTGATTGCGAGTGAG
ATATTTATGCCAGCCAGCCAGACGCAGACGCGCCGAGACAGAACTTAATGGGCCCGCTAACAGCGCGATT
TGCTGGTGACCCAATGCGACCAGATGCTCCACGCCCAGTCGCGTACCGTCTTCATGGGAGAAAATAATAC
TGTTGATGGGTGTCTGGTCAGAGACATCAAGAAATAACGCCGGAACATTAGTGCAGGCAGCTTCCACAGC
AATGGCATCCTGGTCATCCAGCGGATAGTTAATGATCAGCCCACTGACGCGTTGCGCGAGAAGATTGTGC
ACCGCCGCTTTACAGGCTTCGACGCCGCTTCGTTCTACCATCGACACCACCACGCTGGCACCCAGTTGAT
CGGCGCGAGATTTAATCGCCGCGACAATTTGCGACGGCGCGTGCAGGGCCAGACTGGAGGTGGCAACGCC
AATCAGCAACGACTGTTTGCCCGCCAGTTGTTGTGCCACGCGGTTGGGAATGTAATTCAGCTCCGCCATC
GCCGCTTCCACTTTTTCCCGCGTTTTCGCAGAAACGTGGCTGGCCTGGTTCACCACGCGGGAAACGGTCT
GATAAGAGACACCGGCATACTCTGCGACATCGTATAACGTTACTGGTTTCACATTCACCACCCTGAATTG
ACTCTCTTCCGGGCGCTATCATGCCATACCGCGAAAGGTTTTGCGCCATTCGATGGTGTCCGGGATCTCG
ACGCTCTCCCTTATGCGACTCCTGCATTAGGAAGCAGCCCAGTAGTAGGTTGAGGCCGTTGAGCACCGCC
GCCGCAAGGAATGGTGCATG
